Addgene plasmid #144857: TFORF3381
Purpose: Lentiviral vector for overexpressing transcription factor ORFs with unique 24-bp barcodes. Barcodes facilitate identification of transcription factors in pooled screens.
Depositing lab: Feng Zhang. Depositing organization: Broad Institute. Publication: A transcription factor atlas of directed differentiation. Joung J, Ma S, Tay T, Geiger-Schuller KR, Kirchgatterer PC, Verdine VK, Guo B, Arias-Garcia MA, Allen WE, Singh A, Kuksenko O, Abudayyeh OO, Gootenberg JS, Fu Z, Macrae RK, Buenrostro JD, Regev A, Zhang F. Cell. 2023 Jan 5;186(1):209-229.e26. doi: 10.1016/j.cell.2022.11.026. PubMed 36608654.
Backbone
  Vector backbone: pLX_TRC317
  Backbone manufacturer: Broad Institute Genetic Perturbation Platform
  Backbone size w/o insert (bp): 8264
  Vector type: Mammalian Expression, Lentiviral
  Selectable markers: Puromycin
Growth in bacteria
  Bacterial resistance: Ampicillin, 100 μg/mL
  Growth temperature: 37°C
  Growth strain: NEB Stable
  Copy number: High Copy
Gene/Insert
  Gene/Insert name: HNRNPK
  Species: H. sapiens (human)
  Insert size (bp): 1598
  Entrez Gene: HNRNPK (a.k.a. AUKS, CSBP, HNRPK, TUNP)
  Promoter: EF1a
  Tag / fusion protein: V5 (C terminal on insert)
  Cloning method: Gateway Cloning
  Sequencing primers: 5′ GGGTGGAGACTGAAGTTAGGCCAG; 3′ CACATAGCGTAAAAGGAGCAACATAG
Resource information
  A portion of this plasmid was derived from a plasmid made by: Broad Institute Genetic Perturbation Platform
Terms and licenses: Academic/Nonprofit Terms; Industry Terms: Not Available to Industry
Depositor comments: NM_002140.4 Please test multiple small colonies in case of plasmid recombination. To make this collection available in a timely manner, a portion of this collection was not fully sequenced by Addgene. If an Addgene verified full plasmid sequence is not available, please contact us prior to placing an order to request the full sequence.
How to cite: TFORF3381 was a gift from Feng Zhang (Addgene plasmid # 144857 ; http://n2t.net/addgene:144857 ; RRID:Addgene_144857)
