[The description below was written by a language model from this plasmid's Addgene catalogue record and pLannotate feature annotations shown in this document.]
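Description:
TFORF3381 is a third-generation-style, self-inactivating HIV-1 lentiviral expression plasmid built on the pLX_TRC317 backbone. It belongs to a barcoded transcription factor ORF collection designed for overexpression in mammalian cells. It is propagated in E. coli using a high-copy ColE1/pUC origin and ampicillin resistance (AmpR), and it also retains an f1 origin and lac/T7/T3 remnants from the cloning backbone. The depositor notes that the plasmid can recombine, which fits with its repeated LTR sequences. The viral portion comprises an RSV promoter driving a truncated 5' LTR, the Ψ packaging signal with a gag fragment, the RRE for Rev-dependent export of the genomic RNA, a cPPT/CTS element, WPRE to enhance transcript expression, and a ΔU3 3' LTR followed by an SV40 polyadenylation signal.

Two expression units lie between the LTRs. An SV40 early promoter drives the puromycin N-acetyltransferase gene, allowing selection of transduced cells. Downstream, the EF-1α promoter drives the human HNRNPK open reading frame (heterogeneous nuclear ribonucleoprotein K, a poly(C)-binding protein with roles in pre-mRNA metabolism and p53-dependent transcription). The ORF was inserted by Gateway cloning and is flanked by attB1 and attB2 sites, reading through into a C-terminal V5 epitope tag for detection. According to the catalogue entry, each construct in the collection carries a unique 24-bp barcode that identifies the ORF. The feature table does not annotate the barcode, so its position is not stated. The barcode allows this ORF to be identified among many others in pooled lentiviral overexpression screens, such as those for directed differentiation, and the plasmid can also be used on its own for stable HNRNPK overexpression.
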