Features (pLannotate 1.2.2; 34 found; start..end, strand, type, name):
      5..231     +  promoter       RSV promoter: Rous sarcoma virus enhancer/promoter
    232..412     +  LTR            5' LTR (truncated): truncated 5' long terminal repeat (LTR) from HIV-1
    459..584     +  misc_feature   HIV-1 Ψ: packaging signal of human immunodeficiency virus type 1
    568..931     +  CDS            HIV-1 gag (fragment): gag protein from human immunodeficiency virus 1; gag
   1077..1310    +  misc_feature   RRE: The Rev response element (RRE) of HIV-1 allows for Rev-dependent mRNA export from the nucleus to the cytoplasm.
   1687..1713    +  CDS            Rev (fragment): human immunodeficiency virus 1 (HIV-1) Rev protein; rev; enhances nuclear export of unspliced and incompletely spliced viral mRNAs
   1720..1743    +  promoter       SV40 promoter (fragment): SV40 early promoter
   1744..1815    +  promoter       SV40 promoter (fragment): SV40 enhancer and early promoter
   1839..1974    +  rep_origin     SV40 ori: SV40 origin of replication
   2020..2616    +  CDS            PuroR (fragment): puromycin N-acetyltransferase; pac from Streptomyces; confers resistance to puromycin
   2665..2782    +  misc_feature   cPPT/CTS: central polypurine tract and central termination sequence of HIV-1
   2847..2913    +  CDS            small t antigen (fragment): SV40 (simian virus 40) small t antigen
   2920..4098    +  promoter       EF-1α promoter: strong constitutive promoter for human elongation factor EF-1α
   4119..4136    +  protein_bind   attB1 (fragment): mutant version of attB; core recombination site for the Gateway® BP reaction BP Clonase™
   4142..5533    +  CDS            HNRNPK: HNRPK_MACFA - Also known as HNRPK. Experimental evidence at transcript level: Swiss-Prot protein existence level 2. One of the major pre-mRNA-binding proteins. Binds tenaciously to poly(C) sequences. Likely to play a role in the nuclear metabolism of hnRNAs, particularly for pre-mRNAs that contain cytidine-rich sequences. Can also bind poly(C) single-stranded DNA. Plays an important role in p53/TP53 response to DNA damage, acting at the level of both transcription activation and repression. When sumoylated, acts as a transcriptional coactivator of p53/TP53, playing a role in p21/CDKN1A and 14-
   5535..5559    -  protein_bind   attB2: mutant version of attB; recombination site for the Gateway® BP reaction BP Clonase™
   5567..5608    +  CDS            V5 tag: epitope tag from simian virus 5
   5624..5677    +  promoter       U6 promoter (fragment): RNA polymerase III promoter for human U6 snRNA
   5719..6307    +  misc_feature   WPRE: woodchuck hepatitis virus posttranscriptional regulatory element
   6358..6377    +  misc_feature   cPPT/CTS (fragment): central polypurine tract and central termination sequence of HIV-1
   6379..6612    +  LTR            3' LTR (ΔU3): self-inactivating 3' long terminal repeat (LTR) from HIV-1
   6690..6811    +  polyA_signal   SV40 poly(A) signal: SV40 polyadenylation signal
   6851..6986    +  rep_origin     SV40 ori: SV40 origin of replication
   7007..7025    -  promoter       T7 promoter: promoter for bacteriophage T7 RNA polymerase
   7033..7188    +  CDS            lacZα (fragment): LacZα fragment of β-galactosidase; lacZ fragment
   7193..7621    +  rep_origin     f1 ori (sequence partly withheld): f1 bacteriophage origin of replication; arrow indicates direction of (+) strand synthesis
   7674..7778    +  promoter       AmpR promoter: bla
   7779..8639    +  CDS            AmpR: β-lactamase; bla; confers resistance to ampicillin, carbenicillin, and related antibiotics
   8810..9398    +  rep_origin     ori: high-copy-number ColE1/pMB1/pBR322/pUC origin of replication
   9581..9673    +  CDS            lacI (fragment): lac repressor; lacI; The lac repressor binds to the lac operator to inhibit transcription in E. coli. This inhibition can be relieved by adding lactose or isopropyl-β-D-thiogalactopyranoside (IPTG).
   9686..9707    +  protein_bind   CAP binding site: CAP binding activates transcription in the presence of cAMP. E. coli catabolite activator protein
   9722..9752    +  promoter       lac promoter: promoter for the E. coli lac operon
   9760..9776    +  protein_bind   lac operator: The lac repressor binds to the lac operator to inhibit transcription in E. coli. This inhibition can be relieved by adding lactose or isopropyl-β-D-thiogalactopyranoside (IPTG). lac repressor encoded by lacI
   9821..9839    +  promoter       T3 promoter: promoter for bacteriophage T3 RNA polymerase
>Addgene plasmid #144857 | TFORF3381 | addgene full sequence | sequence record 404453 | Addgene NGS Result
TTAATGTAGTCTTATGCAATACTCTTGTAGTCTTGCAACATGGTAACGATGAGTTAGCAACATGCCTTAC
AAGGAGAGAAAAAGCACCGTGCATGCCGATTGGTGGAAGTAAGGTGGTACGATCGTGCCTTATTAGGAAG
GCAACAGACGGGTCTGACATGGATTGGACGAACCACTGAATTGCCGCATTGCAGAGATATTGTATTTAAG
TGCCTAGCTCGATACATAAACGGGTCTCTCTGGTTAGACCAGATCTGAGCCTGGGAGCTCTCTGGCTAAC
TAGGGAACCCACTGCTTAAGCCTCAATAAAGCTTGCCTTGAGTGCTTCAAGTAGTGTGTGCCCGTCTGTT
GTGTGACTCTGGTAACTAGAGATCCCTCAGACCCTTTTAGTCAGTGTGGAAAATCTCTAGCAGTGGCGCC
CGAACAGGGACTTGAAAGCGAAAGGGAAACCAGAGGAGCTCTCTCGACGCAGGACTCGGCTTGCTGAAGC
GCGCACGGCAAGAGGCGAGGGGCGGCGACTGGTGAGTACGCCAAAAATTTTGACTAGCGGAGGCTAGAAG
GAGAGAGATGGGTGCGAGAGCGTCAGTATTAAGCGGGGGAGAATTAGATCGCGATGGGAAAAAATTCGGT
TAAGGCCAGGGGGAAAGAAAAAATATAAATTAAAACATATAGTATGGGCAAGCAGGGAGCTAGAACGATT
CGCAGTTAATCCTGGCCTGTTAGAAACATCAGAAGGCTGTAGACAAATACTGGGACAGCTACAACCATCC
CTTCAGACAGGATCAGAAGAACTTAGATCATTATATAATACAGTAGCAACCCTCTATTGTGTGCATCAAA
GGATAGAGATAAAAGACACCAAGGAAGCTTTAGACAAGATAGAGGAAGAGCAAAACAAAAGTAAGACCAC
CGCACAGCAAGCGGCCGCTGATCTTCAGACCTGGAGGAGGAGATATGAGGGACAATTGGAGAAGTGAATT
ATATAAATATAAAGTAGTAAAAATTGAACCATTAGGAGTAGCACCCACCAAGGCAAAGAGAAGAGTGGTG
CAGAGAGAAAAAAGAGCAGTGGGAATAGGAGCTTTGTTCCTTGGGTTCTTGGGAGCAGCAGGAAGCACTA
TGGGCGCAGCGTCAATGACGCTGACGGTACAGGCCAGACAATTATTGTCTGGTATAGTGCAGCAGCAGAA
CAATTTGCTGAGGGCTATTGAGGCGCAACAGCATCTGTTGCAACTCACAGTCTGGGGCATCAAGCAGCTC
CAGGCAAGAATCCTGGCTGTGGAAAGATACCTAAAGGATCAACAGCTCCTGGGGATTTGGGGTTGCTCTG
GAAAACTCATTTGCACCACTGCTGTGCCTTGGAATGCTAGTTGGAGTAATAAATCTCTGGAACAGATTTG
GAATCACACGACCTGGATGGAGTGGGACAGAGAAATTAACAATTACACAAGCTTAATACACTCCTTAATT
GAAGAATCGCAAAACCAGCAAGAAAAGAATGAACAAGAATTATTGGAATTAGATAAATGGGCAAGTTTGT
GGAATTGGTTTAACATAACAAATTGGCTGTGGTATATAAAATTATTCATAATGATAGTAGGAGGCTTGGT
AGGTTTAAGAATAGTTTTTGCTGTACTTTCTATAGTGAATAGAGTTAGGCAGGGATATTCACCATTATCG
TTTCAGACCCACCTCCCAACCCCGAGGGGACCCATGCATTGCATCTCAATTAGTCAGCAACCAGGTGTGG
AAAGTCCCCAGGCTCCCCAGCAGGCAGAAGTATGCAAAGCATGCGTCTCAATTAGTCAGCAACCATAGTC
CCGCCCCTAACTCCGCCCATCCCGCCCCTAACTCCGCCCAGTTCCGCCCATTCTCCGCCCCATGGCTGAC
TAATTTTTTTTATTTATGCAGAGGCCGAGGCCGCCTCGGCCTCTGAGCTATTCCAGAAGTAGTGAGGAGG
CTTTTTTGGAGGCCTAGGCTTTTGCAAAAAGCTTTCTAGAGGTACCACCGGAGCTTACCATGACCGAGTA
CAAGCCCACGGTGCGCCTCGCCACCCGCGACGACGTCCCCAGGGCCGTACGCACCCTCGCCGCCGCGTTC
GCCGACTACCCCGCCACGCGCCACACCGTCGATCCGGACCGCCACATCGAGCGGGTCACCGAGCTGCAAG
AACTCTTCCTCACGCGCGTCGGGCTCGACATCGGCAAGGTGTGGGTCGCGGACGACGGCGCCGCCGTGGC
GGTCTGGACCACGCCGGAGAGCGTCGAAGCGGGGGCGGTGTTCGCCGAGATCGGCCCGCGCATGGCCGAG
TTGAGCGGTTCCCGGCTGGCCGCGCAGCAACAGATGGAAGGCCTCCTGGCGCCGCACCGGCCCAAGGAGC
CCGCGTGGTTCCTGGCCACCGTCGGCGTCTCGCCCGACCACCAGGGCAAGGGTCTGGGCAGCGCCGTCGT
GCTCCCCGGAGTGGAGGCGGCCGAGCGCGCCGGGGTGCCCGCCTTCCTGGAGACCTCCGCGCCCCGCAAC
CTCCCCTTCTACGAGCGGCTCGGCTTCACCGTCACCGCCGACGTCGAGGTGCCCGAAGGACCGCGCACCT
GGTGCATGACCCGCAAGCCCGGTGCCAGTTAACGAATTCTAGATCTTGAGACAAATGGCAGTATTCATCC
ACAATTTTAAAAGAAAAGGGGGGATTGGGGGGTACAGTGCAGGGGAAAGAATAGTAGACATAATAGCAAC
AGACATACAAACTAAAGAATTACAAAAACAAATTACAAAAATTCAAAATTTTCGGGTTTATTACAGGGAC
AGCAGAGATCCACTTTGGCGCCGGCTCGAGGCCTGCAGGTGCAAAGATGGATAAAGTTTTAAACAGAGAG
GAATCTTTGCAGCTAATGGACCTTCTAGGTCTTGAAAGGAGTGGGAATTGGCTCCGGTGCCCGTCAGTGG
GCAGAGCGCACATCGCCCACAGTCCCCGAGAAGTTGGGGGGAGGGGTCGGCAATTGAACCGGTGCCTAGA
GAAGGTGGCGCGGGGTAAACTGGGAAAGTGATGTCGTGTACTGGCTCCGCCTTTTTCCCGAGGGTGGGGG
AGAACCGTATATAAGTGCAGTAGTCGCCGTGAACGTTCTTTTTCGCAACGGGTTTGCCGCCAGAACACAG
GTAAGTGCCGTGTGTGGTTCCCGCGGGCCTGGCCTCTTTACGGGTTATGGCCCTTGCGTGCCTTGAATTA
CTTCCACCTGGCTGCAGTACGTGATTCTTGATCCCGAGCTTCGGGTTGGAAGTGGGTGGGAGAGTTCGAG
GCCTTGCGCTTAAGGAGCCCCTTCGCCTCGTGCTTGAGTTGAGGCCTGGCCTGGGCGCTGGGGCCGCCGC
GTGCGAATCTGGTGGCACCTTCGCGCCTGTCTCGCTGCTTTCGATAAGTCTCTAGCCATTTAAAATTTTT
GATGACCTGCTGCGACGCTTTTTTTCTGGCAAGATAGTCTTGTAAATGCGGGCCAAGATCTGCACACTGG
TATTTCGGTTTTTGGGGCCGCGGGCGGCGACGGGGCCCGTGCGTCCCAGCGCACATGTTCGGCGAGGCGG
GGCCTGCGAGCGCGGCCACCGAGAATCGGACGGGGGTAGTCTCAAGCTGGCCGGCCTGCTCTGGTGCCTG
GCCTCGCGCCGCCGTGTATCGCCCCGCCCTGGGCGGCAAGGCTGGCCCGGTCGGCACCAGTTGCGTGAGC
GGAAAGATGGCCGCTTCCCGGCCCTGCTGCAGGGAGCTCAAAATGGAGGACGCGGCGCTCGGGAGAGCGG
GCGGGTGAGTCACCCACACAAAGGAAAAGGGCCTTTCCGTCCTCAGCCGTCGCTTCATGTGACTCCACGG
AGTACCGGGCGCCGTCCAGGCACCTCGATTAGTTCTCGAGCTTTTGGAGTACGTCGTCTTTAGGTTGGGG
GGAGGGGTTTTATGCGATGGAGTTTCCCCACACTGAGTGGGTGGAGACTGAAGTTAGGCCAGCTTGGCAC
TTGATGTAATTCTCCTTGGAATTTGCCCTTTTTGAGTTTGGATCTTGGTTCATTCTCAAGCCTCAGACAG
TGGTTCAAAGTTTTTTTCTTCCATTTCAGGTGTCGTGAGGCTAGCATCGATTGATCAACAAGTTTGTACA
AAAAAGTTGGCATGGAAACTGAACAGCCAGAAGAAACCTTCCCTAACACTGAAACCAATGGTGAATTTGG
TAAACGCCCTGCAGAAGATATGGAAGAGGAACAAGCATTTAAAAGATCTAGAAACACTGATGAGATGGTT
GAATTACGCATTCTGCTTCAGAGCAAGAATGCTGGGGCAGTGATTGGAAAAGGAGGCAAGAATATTAAGG
CTCTCCGTACAGACTACAATGCCAGTGTTTCAGTCCCAGACAGCAGTGGCCCCGAGCGCATATTGAGTAT
CAGTGCTGATATTGAAACAATTGGAGAAATTCTGAAGAAAATCATCCCTACCTTGGAAGAGGGCCTGCAG
TTGCCATCACCCACTGCAACCAGCCAGCTCCCGCTCGAATCTGATGCTGTGGAATGCTTAAATTACCAAC
ACTATAAAGGAAGTGACTTTGACTGCGAGTTGAGGCTGTTGATTCATCAGAGTCTAGCAGGAGGAATTAT
TGGGGTCAAAGGTGCTAAAATCAAAGAACTTCGAGAGAACACTCAAACCACCATCAAGCTTTTCCAGGAA
TGCTGTCCTCATTCCACTGACAGAGTTGTTCTTATTGGAGGAAAACCCGATAGGGTTGTAGAGTGCATAA
AGATCATCCTTGATCTTATATCTGAGTCTCCCATCAAAGGACGTGCACAGCCTTATGATCCCAATTTTTA
CGATGAAACCTATGATTATGGTGGTTTTACAATGATGTTTGATGACCGTCGCGGACGCCCAGTGGGATTT
CCCATGCGGGGAAGAGGTGGTTTTGACAGAATGCCTCCTGGTCGGGGTGGGCGTCCCATGCCTCCATCTA
GAAGAGATTATGATGATATGAGCCCTCGTCGAGGACCACCTCCCCCTCCTCCCGGACGAGGCGGCCGGGG
TGGTAGCAGAGCTCGGAATCTTCCTCTTCCTCCACCACCACCACCTAGAGGGGGAGACCTCATGGCCTAT
GACAGAAGAGGGAGACCTGGAGACCGTTACGACGGCATGGTTGGTTTCAGTGCTGATGAAACTTGGGACT
CTGCAATAGATACATGGAGCCCATCAGAATGGCAGATGGCTTATGAACCACAGGGTGGCTCCGGATATGA
TTATTCCTATGCAGGGGGTCGTGGCTCATATGGTGATCTTGGTGGACCTATTATTACTACACAAGTAACT
ATTCCCAAAGATTTGGCTGGATCTATTATTGGCAAAGGTGGTCAGCGGATTAAACAAATCCGTCATGAGT
CGGGAGCTTCGATCAAAATTGATGAGCCTTTAGAAGGATCCGAAGATCGGATCATTACCATTACAGGAAC
ACAGGACCAGATACAGAATGCACAGTATTTGCTGCAGAACAGTGTGAAGCAGTATGCAGATGTTGAAGGA
TTCTACCCAACTTTCTTGTACAAAGTGGTTGATATCGGTAAGCCTATCCCTAACCCTCTCCTCGGTCTCG
ATTCTACGTAGTAATGAACTAGTCCGTAACTTGAAAGTATTTCGATTTCTTGGCTTTATATATCTTGTGG
AAAGGACGACCCCATTGTATATAGATTGTGAATACGCGTTAAGTCGACAATCAACCTCTGGATTACAAAA
TTTGTGAAAGATTGACTGGTATTCTTAACTATGTTGCTCCTTTTACGCTATGTGGATACGCTGCTTTAAT
GCCTTTGTATCATGCTATTGCTTCCCGTATGGCTTTCATTTTCTCCTCCTTGTATAAATCCTGGTTGCTG
TCTCTTTATGAGGAGTTGTGGCCCGTTGTCAGGCAACGTGGCGTGGTGTGCACTGTGTTTGCTGACGCAA
CCCCCACTGGTTGGGGCATTGCCACCACCTGTCAGCTCCTTTCCGGGACTTTCGCTTTCCCCCTCCCTAT
TGCCACGGCGGAACTCATCGCCGCCTGCCTTGCCCGCTGCTGGACAGGGGCTCGGCTGTTGGGCACTGAC
AATTCCGTGGTGTTGTCGGGGAAATCATCGTCCTTTCCTTGGCTGCTCGCCTGTGTTGCCACCTGGATTC
TGCGCGGGACGTCCTTCTGCTACGTCCCTTCGGCCCTCAATCCAGCGGACCTTCCTTCCCGCGGCCTGCT
GCCGGCTCTGCGGCCTCTTCCGCGTCTTCGCCTTCGCCCTCAGACGAGTCGGATCTCCCTTTGGGCCGCC
TCCCCGCGTCGACTTTAAGACCAATGACTTACAAGGCAGCTGTAGATCTTAGCCACTTTTTAAAAGAAAA
GGGGGGACTGGAAGGGCTAATTCACTCCCAACGAAGACAAGATCTGCTTTTTGCTTGTACTGGGTCTCTC
TGGTTAGACCAGATCTGAGCCTGGGAGCTCTCTGGCTAACTAGGGAACCCACTGCTTAAGCCTCAATAAA
GCTTGCCTTGAGTGCTTCAAGTAGTGTGTGCCCGTCTGTTGTGTGACTCTGGTAACTAGAGATCCCTCAG
ACCCTTTTAGTCAGTGTGGAAAATCTCTAGCAGTACGTATAGTAGTTCATGTCATCTTATTATTCAGTAT
TTATAACTTGCAAAGAAATGAATATCAGAGAGTGAGAGGAACTTGTTTATTGCAGCTTATAATGGTTACA
AATAAAGCAATAGCATCACAAATTTCACAAATAAAGCATTTTTTTCACTGCATTCTAGTTGTGGTTTGTC
CAAACTCATCAATGTATCTTATCATGTCTGGCTCTAGCTATCCCGCCCCTAACTCCGCCCATCCCGCCCC
TAACTCCGCCCAGTTCCGCCCATTCTCCGCCCCATGGCTGACTAATTTTTTTTATTTATGCAGAGGCCGA
GGCCGCCTCGGCCTCTGAGCTATTCCAGAAGTAGTGAGGAGGCTTTTTTGGAGGCCTAGGGACGTACCCA
ATTCGCCCTATAGTGAGTCGTATTACGCGCGCTCACTGGCCGTCGTTTTACAACGTCGTGACTGGGAAAA
CCCTGGCGTTACCCAACTTAATCGCCTTGCAGCACATCCCCCTTTCGCCAGCTGGCGTAATAGCGAAGAG
GCCCGCACCGATCGCCCTTCCCAACAGTTGCGCAGCCTGAATGGCGAATGGG
[124 nt withheld, positions 7193-7316]
C
[91 nt withheld, positions 7318-7408]
A
[49 nt withheld, positions 7410-7458]
CCTTTGACGTTGGAGTCCACGTTCTTT
[37 nt withheld, positions 7486-7522]
ACCCTATCTCGGTCTATTCTTTTGATTTATAAGGGATTTTGCCGATTTCGGCCTATTGGTTAAAAAATGA
GCTGATTTAACAAAAATTTAACGCGAATTTTAACAAAATATTAACGCTTACAATTTAGGTGGCACTTTTC
GGGGAAATGTGCGCGGAACCCCTATTTGTTTATTTTTCTAAATACATTCAAATATGTATCCGCTCATGAG
ACAATAACCCTGATAAATGCTTCAATAATATTGAAAAAGGAAGAGTATGAGTATTCAACATTTCCGTGTC
GCCCTTATTCCCTTTTTTGCGGCATTTTGCCTTCCTGTTTTTGCTCACCCAGAAACGCTGGTGAAAGTAA
AAGATGCTGAAGATCAGTTGGGTGCACGAGTGGGTTACATCGAACTGGATCTCAACAGCGGTAAGATCCT
TGAGAGTTTTCGCCCCGAAGAACGTTTTCCAATGATGAGCACTTTTAAAGTTCTGCTATGTGGCGCGGTA
TTATCCCGTATTGACGCCGGGCAAGAGCAACTCGGTCGCCGCATACACTATTCTCAGAATGACTTGGTTG
AGTACTCACCAGTCACAGAAAAGCATCTTACGGATGGCATGACAGTAAGAGAATTATGCAGTGCTGCCAT
AACCATGAGTGATAACACTGCGGCCAACTTACTTCTGACAACGATCGGAGGACCGAAGGAGCTAACCGCT
TTTTTGCACAACATGGGGGATCATGTAACTCGCCTTGATCGTTGGGAACCGGAGCTGAATGAAGCCATAC
CAAACGACGAGCGTGACACCACGATGCCTGTAGCAATGGCAACAACGTTGCGCAAACTATTAACTGGCGA
ACTACTTACTCTAGCTTCCCGGCAACAATTAATAGACTGGATGGAGGCGGATAAAGTTGCAGGACCACTT
CTGCGCTCGGCCCTTCCGGCTGGCTGGTTTATTGCTGATAAATCTGGAGCCGGTGAGCGTGGGTCTCGCG
GTATCATTGCAGCACTGGGGCCAGATGGTAAGCCCTCCCGTATCGTAGTTATCTACACGACGGGGAGTCA
GGCAACTATGGATGAACGAAATAGACAGATCGCTGAGATAGGTGCCTCACTGATTAAGCATTGGTAACTG
TCAGACCAAGTTTACTCATATATACTTTAGATTGATTTAAAACTTCATTTTTAATTTAAAAGGATCTAGG
TGAAGATCCTTTTTGATAATCTCATGACCAAAATCCCTTAACGTGAGTTTTCGTTCCACTGAGCGTCAGA
CCCCGTAGAAAAGATCAAAGGATCTTCTTGAGATCCTTTTTTTCTGCGCGTAATCTGCTGCTTGCAAACA
AAAAAACCACCGCTACCAGCGGTGGTTTGTTTGCCGGATCAAGAGCTACCAACTCTTTTTCCGAAGGTAA
CTGGCTTCAGCAGAGCGCAGATACCAAATACTGTTCTTCTAGTGTAGCCGTAGTTAGGCCACCACTTCAA
GAACTCTGTAGCACCGCCTACATACCTCGCTCTGCTAATCCTGTTACCAGTGGCTGCTGCCAGTGGCGAT
AAGTCGTGTCTTACCGGGTTGGACTCAAGACGATAGTTACCGGATAAGGCGCAGCGGTCGGGCTGAACGG
GGGGTTCGTGCACACAGCCCAGCTTGGAGCGAACGACCTACACCGAACTGAGATACCTACAGCGTGAGCT
ATGAGAAAGCGCCACGCTTCCCGAAGGGAGAAAGGCGGACAGGTATCCGGTAAGCGGCAGGGTCGGAACA
GGAGAGCGCACGAGGGAGCTTCCAGGGGGAAACGCCTGGTATCTTTATAGTCCTGTCGGGTTTCGCCACC
TCTGACTTGAGCGTCGATTTTTGTGATGCTCGTCAGGGGGGCGGAGCCTATGGAAAAACGCCAGCAACGC
GGCCTTTTTACGGTTCCTGGCCTTTTGCTGGCCTTTTGCTCACATGTTCTTTCCTGCGTTATCCCCTGAT
TCTGTGGATAACCGTATTACCGCCTTTGAGTGAGCTGATACCGCTCGCCGCAGCCGAACGACCGAGCGCA
GCGAGTCAGTGAGCGAGGAAGCGGAAGAGCGCCCAATACGCAAACCGCCTCTCCCCGCGCGTTGGCCGAT
TCATTAATGCAGCTGGCACGACAGGTTTCCCGACTGGAAAGCGGGCAGTGAGCGCAACGCAATTAATGTG
AGTTAGCTCACTCATTAGGCACCCCAGGCTTTACACTTTATGCTTCCGGCTCGTATGTTGTGTGGAATTG
TGAGCGGATAACAATTTCACACAGGAAACAGCTATGACCATGATTACGCCAAGCGCGCAATTAACCCTCA
CTAAAGGGAACAAAAGCTGGAGCTGCAAGC
