>Addgene plasmid #144857 | TFORF3381 | depositor partial sequence | sequence record 286686 | Insert
ATCGATTGATCAACAAGTTTGTACAAAAAAGTTGGCATGGAAACTGAACAGCCAGAAGAAACCTTCCCTA
ACACTGAAACCAATGGTGAATTTGGTAAACGCCCTGCAGAAGATATGGAAGAGGAACAAGCATTTAAAAG
ATCTAGAAACACTGATGAGATGGTTGAATTACGCATTCTGCTTCAGAGCAAGAATGCTGGGGCAGTGATT
GGAAAAGGAGGCAAGAATATTAAGGCTCTCCGTACAGACTACAATGCCAGTGTTTCAGTCCCAGACAGCA
GTGGCCCCGAGCGCATATTGAGTATCAGTGCTGATATTGAAACAATTGGAGAAATTCTGAAGAAAATCAT
CCCTACCTTGGAAGAGGGCCTGCAGTTGCCATCACCCACTGCAACCAGCCAGCTCCCGCTCGAATCTGAT
GCTGTGGAATGCTTAAATTACCAACACTATAAAGGAAGTGACTTTGACTGCGAGTTGAGGCTGTTGATTC
ATCAGAGTCTAGCAGGAGGAATTATTGGGGTCAAAGGTGCTAAAATCAAAGAACTTCGAGAGAACACTCA
AACCACCATCAAGCTTTTCCAGGAATGCTGTCCTCATTCCACTGACAGAGTTGTTCTTATTGGAGGAAAA
CCCGATAGGGTTGTAGAGTGCATAAAGATCATCCTTGATCTTATATCTGAGTCTCCCATCAAAGGACGTG
CACAGCCTTATGATCCCAATTTTTACGATGAAACCTATGATTATGGTGGTTTTACAATGATGTTTGATGA
CCGTCGCGGACGCCCAGTGGGATTTCCCATGCGGGGAAGAGGTGGTTTTGACAGAATGCCTCCTGGTCGG
GGTGGGCGTCCCATGCCTCCATCTAGAAGAGATTATGATGATATGAGCCCTCGTCGAGGACCACCTCCCC
CTCCTCCCGGACGAGGCGGCCGGGGTGGTAGCAGAGCTCGGAATCTTCCTCTTCCTCCACCACCACCACC
TAGAGGGGGAGACCTCATGGCCTATGACAGAAGAGGGAGACCTGGAGACCGTTACGACGGCATGGTTGGT
TTCAGTGCTGATGAAACTTGGGACTCTGCAATAGATACATGGAGCCCATCAGAATGGCAGATGGCTTATG
AACCACAGGGTGGCTCCGGATATGATTATTCCTATGCAGGGGGTCGTGGCTCATATGGTGATCTTGGTGG
ACCTATTATTACTACACAAGTAACTATTCCCAAAGATTTGGCTGGATCTATTATTGGCAAAGGTGGTCAG
CGGATTAAACAAATCCGTCATGAGTCGGGAGCTTCGATCAAAATTGATGAGCCTTTAGAAGGATCCGAAG
ATCGGATCATTACCATTACAGGAACACAGGACCAGATACAGAATGCACAGTATTTGCTGCAGAACAGTGT
GAAGCAGTATGCAGATGTTGAAGGATTCTACCCAACTTTCTTGTACAAAGTGGTTGATATCGGTAAGCCT
ATCCCTAACCCTCTCCTCGGTCTCGATTCTACGTAGTAATGAACTAGTCCGTAACTTGAAAGTATTTCGA
TTTCTTGGCTTTATATATCTTGTGGAAAGGACGACCCCATTGTATATAGATTGTGAAT
