>Addgene plasmid #144857 | TFORF3381 | depositor partial sequence | sequence record 286687 | Barcode
CCCCATTGTATATAGATTGTGAAT
